>Addgene plasmid #231314 | pNDGG009 | addgene full sequence | sequence record 462970 | Addgene NGS Result
AAAGAAGACAATGCCAAAGGTCTCAGCTTGAAATGATATCCCCCAACTGGGGTAACCTTTGAGTTCTCTC
AGTTGGGGGAATTCCTGTCAGACGCTTGAGACCTTTGGGATTGTCTTCTTTAGGCCCGCACCGATCGCCC
TTCCCAACAGTTGCGCAGCCTGAAAGGCAGGCCGGGCCGTGGTGGCCACGGCCTCTAGCACTCTGTGCGT
CTCATTACGAAGTTCCTATTCCGAAGTTCCTATTCTCTAGAAAGTATAGGAACTTCAGGGATCCGTCGAC
CAGATGAGACGCACGAAGTGAGGCTAGGTGGAGGCTCAGTGATGATAAGTCTGCGATGGTGGATGCATGT
GTCATGGTCATAGCTGTTTCCTGTGTGAAATTGTTATCCGCTCAGAGGGCACAATCCTATTCCGCGCTAT
CCGACAATCTCCAAGACATTAGGTGGAGTTCAGTTCGGCGTATGGCATATGTCGCTGGAAAGAACATGTG
AGCAAAAGGCCAGCAAAAGGCCAGGAACCGTAAAAAGGCCGCGTTGCTGGCGTTTTTCCATAGGCTCCGC
CCCCCTGACGAGCATCACAAAAATCGACGCTCAAGTCAGAGGTGGCGAAACCCGACAGGACTATAAAGAT
ACCAGGCGTTTCCCCCTGGAAGCTCCCTCGTGCGCTCTCCTGTTCCGACCCTGCCGCTTACCGGATACCT
GTCCGCCTTTCTCCCTTCGGGAAGCGTGGCGCTTTCTCATAGCTCACGCTGTAGGTATCTCAGTTCGGTG
TAGGTCGTTCGCTCCAAGCTGGGCTGTGTGCACGAACCCCCCGTTCAGCCCGACCGCTGCGCCTTATCCG
GTAACTATCGTCTTGAGTCCAACCCGGTAAGACACGACTTATCGCCACTGGCAGCAGCCACTGGTAACAG
GATTAGCAGAGCGAGGTATGTAGGCGGTGCTACAGAGTTCTTGAAGTGGTGGCCTAACTACGGCTACACT
AGAAGAACAGTATTTGGTATCTGCGCTCTGCTGAAGCCAGTTACCTTCGGAAAAAGAGTTGGTAGCTCTT
GATCCGGCAAACAAACCACCGCTGGTAGCGGTGGTTTTTTTGTTTGCAAGCAGCAGATTACGCGCAGAAA
AAAAGGATCTCAAGAAGATCCTTTGATCTTTTCTACGGGGTCTGACGCTCTATTCAACAAAGCCGCCGTC
CCGTCAAGTCAGCGTAAATGGGTAGGGGGCTTCAAATCGTCCTCGTGATACCAATTCGGAGCCTGCTTTT
TTGTACAAACTTGTTGATAATGGCAATTCAAGGATCTTCACCTAGATCCTTTTAAATTAAAAATGAAGTT
TTAAATCAATCTAAAGTATATATGAGTAAACTTGGTCTGACAGTTACCAATGCTTAATCAGTGAGGCACC
TATCTCAGCGATCTGTCTATTTCGTTCATCCATAGTTGCCTGACTCCCCGTCGTGTAGATAACTACGATA
CGGGAGGGCTTACCATCTGGCCCCAGTGCTGCAATGATACCGCGAGAGCCACGCTCACCGGCTCCAGATT
TATCAGCAATAAACCAGCCAGCCGGAAGGGCCGAGCGCAGAAGTGGTCCTGCAACTTTATCCGCCTCCAT
CCAGTCTATTAATTGTTGCCGGGAAGCTAGAGTAAGTAGTTCGCCAGTTAATAGTTTGCGCAACGTTGTT
GCCATTGCTACAGGCATCGTGGTGTCACGCTCGTCGTTTGGTATGGCTTCATTCAGCTCCGGTTCCCAAC
GATCAAGGCGAGTTACATGATCCCCCATGTTGTGCAAAAAAGCGGTTAGCTCCTTCGGTCCTCCGATCGT
TGTCAGAAGTAAGTTGGCCGCAGTGTTATCACTCATGGTTATGGCAGCACTGCATAATTCTCTTACTGTC
ATGCCATCCGTAAGATGCTTTTCTGTGACTGGTGAGTACTCAACCAAGTCATTCTGAGAATAGTGTATGC
GGCGACCGAGTTGCTCTTGCCCGGCGTCAATACGGGATAATACCGCGCCACATAGCAGAACTTTAAAAGT
GCTCATCATTGGAAAACGTTCTTCGGGGCGAAAACTCTCAAGGATCTTACCGCTGTTGAGATCCAGTTCG
ATGTAACCCACTCGTGCACCCAACTGATCTTCAGCATCTTTTACTTTCACCAGCGTTTCTGGGTGAGCAA
AAACAGGAAGGCAAAATGCCGCAAAAAAGGGAATAAGGGCGACACGGAAATGTTGAATACTCATACTCTT
CCTTTTTCAATATTATTGAAGCATTTATCAGGGTTATTGTCTCATGAGCGGATACATATTTGAATGTATT
TAGAAAAATAAACAAATAGGGGTTCCGCGCACATTTCCCCGAAAAGTGCCAGATACCTGAAACAAAACCC
ATCGTACGGCCAAGGAAGTCTCCAATAACTGTGATCCACCACAAGCGCCAGGGTTTTCCCAGTCACGACG
TTGTAAAACGACGGCCAGTCATGCATAATCCGCACGCATCTGGAATAAGGAAGTGCCATTCCGCCTGACC
T
Features (pLannotate 1.2.2; 9 found; start..end, strand, type, name):
     41..79      +  protein_bind   phage φC31 attP (fragment): attachment site of phage φC31 phage φC31 integrase
    122..164     +  CDS            lacZα (fragment): LacZα fragment of β-galactosidase; lacZ fragment
    219..266     +  protein_bind   FRT: FLP-mediated recombination occurs in the 8-bp core sequence TCTAGAAA (Turan and Bode, 2011). FLP recombinase from the Saccharomyces cerevisiae 2μ plasmid
    379..394     -  protein_bind   lac operator (fragment): The lac repressor binds to the lac operator to inhibit transcription in E. coli. This inhibition can be relieved by adding lactose or isopropyl-β-D-thiogalactopyranoside (IPTG). lac repressor encoded by lacI
    545..1133    -  rep_origin     ori: high-copy-number ColE1/pMB1/pBR322/pUC origin of replication
   1250..1274    -  protein_bind   attB1: mutant version of attB; recombination site for the Gateway® BP reaction BP Clonase™
   1374..2234    -  CDS            AmpR: β-lactamase; bla; confers resistance to ampicillin, carbenicillin, and related antibiotics
   2235..2339    -  promoter       AmpR promoter: bla
   2426..2469    -  CDS            lacZα (fragment): LacZα fragment of β-galactosidase; lacZ fragment
