[The description below was written by a language model from this plasmid's Addgene catalogue record and pLannotate feature annotations shown in this document.]
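Description:
pNDGG009 is a small (about 2.5 kb) synthetic part-donor plasmid from the BEVA2.0 toolkit, a modular Golden Gate system for assembling bacterial vectors from interchangeable pieces. It is built on the commercial pTwist Amp High Copy backbone and is maintained in E. coli through a high-copy ColE1/pUC-type origin, with ampicillin selection provided by the β-lactamase gene and its native promoter. Although catalogued as a bacterial expression vector, nothing in the record points to an expressed payload. It serves as a storage and donor plasmid for a vector-building module.

The insert is described as the BEVA2.0 "Position 4" part, carrying an FRT recombinase site, together with an attB "EF" module intended for level 1 Golden Gate cloning. The annotation confirms a complete FRT site, the target of yeast 2μ FLP recombinase, which in an assembled vector allows FLP-mediated excision or recombination of flanked DNA. Just upstream, the automated annotation finds a short fragment labelled as a phage φC31 attachment site. It is called attP by the software, whereas the catalogue calls the module attB. The partial match cannot settle this, but either way it indicates a φC31 integrase target for site-specific integration. The short lacZα fragments, the partial lac operator and the Gateway attB1-like match are brief hits, probably remnants of cloning-site or backbone sequence rather than functional units. No intact lacZα screening cassette is annotated. The Type IIS restriction sites and fusion overhangs that define the part's position are not annotated in the feature table. The plasmid is used as a building block for custom BEVA vectors that need recombinase-based manipulation.
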