Addgene plasmid #231314: pNDGG009
Purpose: Vector part for BEVA; BEVA2.0 Position 4 FRT recombinase site, AmpR. Also includes attB EF module for L1 GG cloning.
Depositing lab: Barney Geddes. Depositing organization: North Dakota State University. Publication: BEVA2.0: modular assembly of golden gate-compatible vectors with expanded utility for genetic engineering. Geddes BA, Williamson R, Schumacher J, Ardi A, Levin G, Cervenka E, Huang R, diCenzo G. Can J Microbiol. 2025 Jan 1;71:1-13. doi: 10.1139/cjm-2024-0246. PubMed 39919271.
Backbone
  Vector backbone: pTwist Amp High Copy
  Backbone manufacturer: Twist Bioscience
  Vector type: Bacterial Expression
Growth in bacteria
  Bacterial resistance: Ampicillin, 100 μg/mL
  Growth temperature: 37°C
  Growth strain: DH5alpha
  Copy number: High Copy
Gene/Insert
  Gene/Insert name: BEVA2.0 Position 4 FRT recombinase site, AmpR. Also includes attB EF module for L1 GG cloning.
  Species: Synthetic
  Cloning method: Golden Gate
Terms and licenses: Academic/Nonprofit Terms; Industry Terms: Not Available to Industry
How to cite: pNDGG009 was a gift from Barney Geddes (Addgene plasmid # 231314 ; http://n2t.net/addgene:231314 ; RRID:Addgene_231314)
